>Addgene plasmid #8626 | YEplac181-RTS1 | addgene full sequence | sequence record 500499 | Addgene NGS Result
GCGCCCAATACGCAAACCGCCTCTCCCCGCGCGTTGGCCGATTCATTAATGCAGCTGGCACGACAGGTTT
CCCGACTGGAAAGCGGGCAGTGAGCGCAACGCAATTAATGTGAGTTAGCTCACTCATTAGGCACCCCAGG
CTTTACACTTTATGCTTCCGGCTCGTATGTTGTGTGGAATTGTGAGCGGATAACAATTTCACACAGGAAA
CAGCTATGACCATGATTACGCCAAGCTTGCATGCCTGCAGGTCGACTCTAGAGGATCCCCCGAAGATATA
TTTGGAGAAAAGTATAGAAATAATAAAATGAAGACACATCGATTGAAGTATGCTCAAATGATGAGAAAAA
GAGACCTTTATCTCAGGCCACAAACAACCATTGTCCAAGTGGCTTATCTTTGCTATAGTTTTGTTCGAAT
ATTCGGGGATTCTATCTTTGGTTTCTTCAACAGGTTGACCCCATTTACCAGTTCTTTTTTGCTCTTCATA
TACTGCTGCTCTTTTGAAATGTGGCATGCCCTAAACTTCCTCACTTCTTCGAGCTTGTAATGAATTGCTG
TTTCACTGTATCTCGCTGTCACAATCATTTTCGTTCTCTTCATTTAATGTGTTATTCTCACTTGCTGTGT
TGAAACTGTTTCTTAATTCTGGGTTTTTGATTGTGTATTGGTCCTTATCATTGTTAATCCTTAGATTTTT
TACATATTCTTCAAGTTTGCTCCAATTTTCTTCACGTTGCACCTTACGCTGTTGAGTTTCTTTTACACTT
GATAAGTACAATGCATTACAGTTTTCGTACAATACTGGGTTTGTTTCCAGAAAAATTTTCAATGCCTTGA
ATGCCATAGCATGAATTGCCCTATTCCACGAACCAGAATTGATTGCTTGCTCAACAAGCATGTAAGGGTC
TGAAATGCTATCTTCGCCATTTGCTGTATCTAGCTCTAACTGAGAAGTTAATTCATATAATGCAGGAAAT
ATAATGGGTAGGATGACTTCGGCATTTTCGATACATAAGTTTAAGAAATATTCATTATTCCAATAACTTA
AAACCTTTTCCGCCACTTGGAAATGTGGAGAAGAAATACACTTAGCTAATTGAACAAATAACGGAACTTC
TACTTTAATAAATTCCAGCGGTTCGATCACTTCAAAAATATCCTCGATTTCATTTAGAAACATTATCTCT
TTTGTGGAATTTATTTTTGGCCAATAACGCAGTAAGCCCATAACTACCTCTTCGGTTAATAAAGGATCTT
TTTCGAGAAATTGAACGATACAGTAAGCCAACTGAGGGTGGTATAATGATAAACAACGGACCTTGTGTAA
TGGTATCAATATCCTCACCAAGAAAACCTTGTGCTCTTCCTTTAATGGAAGTGCAAATCCATTAATTATG
GAACCCAAAATTTCTAACAATTCTGCCACACCGTTAAACTTCTCAGTCTCATAAATAAATTGCAAAAAAA
TATTATTCATCGACCGACGAATAAAGCTTCTTAATGATAAGAACTTCCCATATATTCTATGCAGTGTCGT
TTTCAAACAGTCTCTTTCTCTGATATCTTCGCTATCAAATAATTCCAGTAACTTTAAAATAAAGTCCTGA
TCAATATATTGTTTAGCAATCTGATGATTGAAATCAGGACTTTCCACAAACCTTAAAAAGAATTCGTAAA
CAGCTTGCATATGAGGCCAGGCTAGTTCGTTAACAGGTTCATCTTCATCTGGGTCATAAATGTCACCAAC
TGGATTTACTGGTGGTGGAATAGGTCTAAACAGATTGATTTTGAACATGTTCACCACATGAGCGTACATC
TCATTCGTGTAAGTGAACCTATTTGTTACAAGGAATTCTATTAGCTCATCTAAGGTGCTTCTTTTAATCT
CTTTACCTTGAATGTCAAAACTTGGATCATTAAAGTCAAACATAGTGTTACACTGGTCAACTTTGGCAAT
GAACAAAGGGATTCTTTCTTCAGGAGAAACTTCATTAAAATTTGGCAATTTCGTTAATGGCGTATATCTA
GATGGCTCGAATCTAGATGAAGAATGACGTTGGGGAGTCTTAATTAACTCTAAATCTGTGTCAGGGTTAA
GTTTTGTGGGTGTTGGTAGTCTCTCAAATGAGTGTGATGATCTCGGAATGTCGATACTTTGTGAGGAGGC
GTGGTTTGCATCCTGAGTATTACTAGTATTAATATTCATATTGTTATTATTACTATTACCATTTTCTACA
TCAGAAGAAACTGCTGTACCTGAAGCATTTGAAATGGGAGATGATGGAACAGCGGATACTGCCCCCAGCA
AAGTAGGATGTGCATGATCTTCACCAGAAGTGCTTTTGTCGTCCTTAGTAACAGTGAGTACTGGAGTGGG
GTTCATTATAGCGGCAGATGATGAAGAAGATCCTTGCTTTTGAGATTGTGATGGCTGTTGCGATTGTTTG
GACTGTTCTTGTCCTTTTCTTGAACTTGTTTTCTTTGTGGAGCTTGAACCGGAGCGACTGACACTTGAAC
TTCTACTGCTACTGCTGCTGGAAGAAGGGGTCGTCGCTGTTTTTGTTTTTGATGTAGAGCTACTATGATG
CTTCCCTTGCGAGGGAACACTACCAGATTGCTTGCCCTTCTCAGTTGTAGACTTTGATCCGGTACTGCTG
GCAGAACTGTGAGTAGTCCCGTGGGAAGAGCTACTAGCCGAAGCGGGCTTCTTTGATGTGGATGAGGTAG
TGGAACTTTTTTCTTTTTCCTTCTCTTTGTCCTTCTTTTTACTGCTTGAAGAAGAAGAAGACCCGGTGGT
CTTCTTTATTAATCTTTGCTTGAAACCACGCATCATATTGAAAGTGGATGTTCGAAAATAGCACGTGCCT
ATTGATCTTAATAAGTAGAACTTTTATACAAAATAAAAAAGCCAGTTAAAGACGGTATTGAGGTGAACAG
GTATATGGAGAAGGGTTTATATTTTTATCTAACAAAAAAAGGAAAAAAAAGCAAAATCGAGGGGGGAAGG
AAATGAAACCCAAAATACTTACGGCGACGATGGTTTATCCTTGAAATGAAGAGTTTTCCAATGAAGAAAC
GAGACGTATTGACATGCCTACCAATTGAAGTGGAAAACAAAGCGTAGTTTCACATACTCTTTGATAATCA
ATTGTCTGATACTTTTTTTTTTCCTTTCTCGCAGCCGGGATAGGGGGTTGTGACCCGGCAAAAAATGTTG
GTCTAAGTTTTATTGTTGCTATATGCTCCATACATACAATAAATGTCTATAAAATTTTTAGAAGAAAATC
AGGCGTGAAAGATGGTGTCTGCATCTTTGTGGTAGAGCATCAAGTAGGCCGTGAATCCCTTCCCCTGCGG
ATCGGGTTCTCCTTTGGAGTTCACTTCTCCAACCCCGAACTGAAACACCAAATAGGTTTTGAAACCGAAA
TATTCGTACACAGATCTTGCGTGCTCCGAAATAGCCTCGAGAGCAAGGGCGCAATTGGCCTTGTCTGCTT
TGGTTTTATATTTTTCGAGTATTTTTCTGACTGAACCTCTAATTTCGGGATGGCTAGGATCTTTTCCGAT
GGCATAAAGGTAGTAATAGTCCATTCCCAGAGGCATGACTTCGTGCTTCCTCACAGTCAAGTCGTGAAAG
GGTACCGAGCTCGAATTCACTGGCCGTCGTTTTACAACGTCGTGACTGGGAAAACCCTGGCGTTACCCAA
CTTAATCGCCTTGCAGCACATCCCCCTTTCGCCAGCTGGCGTAATAGCGAAGAGGCCCGCACCGATCGCC
CTTCCCAACAGTTGCGCAGCCTGAATGGCGAATGGCGCCTGATGCGGTATTTTCTCCTTACGCATCTGTG
CGGTATTTCACACCGCATTTATCGGATCGTACTTGTTACCCATCATTGAATTTTGAACATCCGAACCTGG
GAGTTTTCCCTGAAACAGATAGTATATTTGAACCTGTATAATAATATATAGTCTAGCGCTTTACGGAAGA
CAATGTATGTATTTCGGTTCCTGGAGAAACTATTGCATCTATTGCATAGGTAATCTTGCACGTCGCATCC
CCGGTTCATTTTCTGCGTTTCCATCTTGCACTTCAATAGCATATCTTTGTTAACGAAGCATCTGTGCTTC
ATTTTGTAGAACAAAAATGCAACGCGAGAGCGCTAATTTTTCAAACAAAGAATCTGAGCTGCATTTTTAC
AGAACAGAAATGCAACGCGAAAGCGCTATTTTACCAACGAAGAATCTGTGCTTCATTTTTGTAAAACAAA
AATGCAACGCGAGAGCGCTAATTTTTCAAACAAAGAATCTGAGCTGCATTTTTACAGAACAGAAATGCAA
CGCGAGAGCGCTATTTTACCAACAAAGAATCTATACTTCTTTTTTGTTCTACAAAAATGCATCCCGAGAG
CGCTATTTTTCTAACAAAGCATCTTAGATTACTTTTTTTCTCCTTTGTGCGCTCTATAATGCAGTCTCTT
GATAACTTTTTGCACTGTAGGTCCGTTAAGGTTAGAAGAAGGCTACTTTGGTGTCTATTTTCTCTTCCAT
AAAAAAAGCCTGACTCCACTTCCCGCGTTTACTGATTACTAGCGAAGCTGCGGGTGCATTTTTTCAAGAT
AAAGGCATCCCCGATTATATTCTATACCGATGTGGATTGCGCATACTTTGTGAACAGAAAGTGATAGCGT
TGATGATTCTTCATTGGTCAGAAAATTATGAACGGTTTCTTCTATTTTGTCTCTATATACTACGTATAGG
AAATGTTTACATTTTCGTATTGTTTTCGATTCACTCTATGAATAGTTCTTACTACAATTTTTTTGTCTAA
AGAGTAATACTAGAGATAAACATAAAAAATGTAGAGGTCGAGTTTAGATGCAAGTTCAAGGAGCGAAAGG
TGGATGGGTAGGTTATATAGGGATATAGCACAGAGATATATAGCAAAGAGATACTTTTGAGCAATGTTTG
TGGAAGCGGTATTCGCAATATTTTAGTAGCTCGTTACAGTCCGGTGCGTTTTTGGTTTTTTGAAAGTGCG
TCTTCAGAGCGCTTTTGGTTTTCAAAAGCGCTCTGAAGTTCCTATACTTTCTAGCTAGAGAATAGGAACT
TCGGAATAGGAACTTCAAAGCGTTTCCGAAAACGAGCGCTTCCGAAAATGCAACGCGAGCTGCGCACATA
CAGCTCACTGTTCACGTCGCACCTATATCTGCGTGTTGCCTGTATATATATATACATGAGAAGAACGGCA
TAGTGCGTGTTTATGCTTAAATGCGTACTTATATGCGTCTATTTATGTAGGATGAAAGGTAGTCTAGTAC
CTCCTGTGATATTATCCCATTCCATGCGGGGTATCGTATGCTTCCTTCAGCACTACCCTTTAGCTGTTCT
ATATGCTGCCACTCCTCAATTGGATTAGTCTCATCCTTCAATGCTATCATTTCCTTTGATATTGGATCGA
TCCGATGATAAGCTGTCAAACATGAGAATTAATTCTACCCTATGAACATATTCCATTTTGTAATTTCGTG
TCGTTTCTATTATGAATTTCATTTATAAAGTTTATGTACAAATATCATAAAAAAAGAGAATCTTTTTAAG
CAAGGATTTTCTTAACTTCTTCGGCGACAGCATCACCGACTTCGGTGGTACTGTTGGAACCACCTAAATC
ACCAGTTCTGATACCTGCATCCAAAACCTTTTTAACTGCATCTTCAATGGCCTTACCTTCTTCAGGCAAG
TTCAATGACAATTTCAACATCATTGCAGCAGACAAGATAGTGGCGATAGGGTTGACCTTATTCTTTGGCA
AATCTGGAGCAGAACCGTGGCATGGTTCGTACAAACCAAATGCGGTGTTCTTGTCTGGCAAAGAGGCCAA
GGACGCAGATGGCAACAAACCCAAGGAACCTGGGATAACGGAGGCTTCATCGGAGATGATATCACCAAAC
ATGTTGCTGGTGATTATAATACCATTTAGGTGGGTTGGGTTCTTAACTAGGATCATGGCGGCAGAATCAA
TCAATTGATGTTGAACCTTCAATGTAGGAAATTCGTTCTTGATGGTTTCCTCCACAGTTTTTCTCCATAA
TCTTGAAGAGGCCAAAACATTAGCTTTATCCAAGGACCAAATAGGCAATGGTGGCTCATGTTGTAGGGCC
ATGAAAGCGGCCATTCTTGTGATTCTTTGCACTTCTGGAACGGTGTATTGTTCACTATCCCAAGCGACAC
CATCACCATCGTCTTCCTTTCTCTTACCAAAGTAAATACCTCCCACTAATTCTCTGACAACAACGAAGTC
AGTACCTTTAGCAAATTGTGGCTTGATTGGAGATAAGTCTAAAAGAGAGTCGGATGCAAAGTTACATGGT
CTTAAGTTGGCGTACAATTGAAGTTCTTTACGGATTTTTAGTAAACCTTGTTCAGGTCTAACACTACCTG
TACCCCATTTAGGACCACCCACAGCACCTAACAAAACGGCATCAGCCTTCTTGGAGGCTTCCAGCGCCTC
ATCTGGAAGTGGAACACCTGTAGCATCGATAGCAGCACCACCAATTAAATGATTTTCGAAATCGAACTTG
ACATTGGAACGAACATCAGAAATAGCTTTAAGAACCTTAATGGCTTCGGCTGTGATTTCTTGACCAACGT
GGTCACCTGGCAAAACGACGATCTTCTTAGGGGCAGACATTAGAATGGTATATCCTTGAAATATATATAT
ATATTGCTGAAATGTAAAAGGTAAGAAAAGTTAGAAAGTAAGACGATTGCTAACCACCTATTGGAAAAAA
CAATAGGTCCTTAAATAATATTGTCAACTTCAAGTATTGTGATGCAAGCATTTAGTCATGAACGCTTCTC
TATTCTATATGAAAAGCCGGTTCCGGCGCTCTCACCTTTCCTTTTTCTCCCAATTTTTCAGTTGAAAAAG
GTATATGCGTCAGGCGACCTCTGAAATTAACAAAAAATTTCCAGTCATCGAATTTGATTCTGTGCGATAG
CGCCCCTGTGTGTTCTCGTTATGTTGAGGAAAAAAATAATGGTTGCTAAGAGATTCGAACTCTTGCATCT
TACGATACCTGAGTATTCCCACAGTTAATTCTTGAAGACGAAAGGGCCTCGTGATACGCCTATTTTTATA
GGTTAATGTCATGATAATAATGGTTTCTTAGACGTCAGGTGGCACTTTTCGGGGAAATGTGCGCGGAACC
CCTATTTGTTTATTTTTCTAAATACATTCAAATATGTATCCGCTCATGAGACAATAACCCTGATAAATGC
TTCAATAATATTGAAAAAGGAAGAGTATGAGTATTCAACATTTCCGTGTCGCCCTTATTCCCTTTTTTGC
GGCATTTTGCCTTCCTGTTTTTGCTCACCCAGAAACGCTGGTGAAAGTAAAAGATGCTGAAGATCAGTTG
GGTGCACGAGTGGGTTACATCGAACTGGATCTCAACAGCGGTAAGATCCTTGAGAGTTTTCGCCCCGAAG
AACGTTTTCCAATGATGAGCACTTTTAAAGTTCTGCTATGTGGCGCGGTATTATCCCGTATTGACGCCGG
GCAAGAGCAACTCGGTCGCCGCATACACTATTCTCAGAATGACTTGGTTGAGTACTCACCAGTCACAGAA
AAGCATCTTACGGATGGCATGACAGTAAGAGAATTATGCAGTGCTGCCATAACCATGAGTGATAACACTG
CGGCCAACTTACTTCTGACAACGATCGGAGGACCGAAGGAGCTAACCGCTTTTTTGCACAACATGGGGGA
TCATGTAACTCGCCTTGATCGTTGGGAACCGGAGCTGAATGAAGCCATACCAAACGACGAGCGTGACACC
ACGATGCCTGTAGCAATGGCAACAACGTTGCGCAAACTATTAACTGGCGAACTACTTACTCTAGCTTCCC
GGCAACAATTAATAGACTGGATGGAGGCGGATAAAGTTGCAGGACCACTTCTGCGCTCGGCCCTTCCGGC
TGGCTGGTTTATTGCTGATAAATCTGGAGCCGGTGAGCGTGGGTCTCGCGGTATCATTGCAGCACTGGGG
CCAGATGGTAAGCCCTCCCGTATCGTAGTTATCTACACGACGGGGAGTCAGGCAACTATGGATGAACGAA
ATAGACAGATCGCTGAGATAGGTGCCTCACTGATTAAGCATTGGTAACTGTCAGACCAAGTTTACTCATA
TATACTTTAGATTGATTTAAAACTTCATTTTTAATTTAAAAGGATCTAGGTGAAGATCCTTTTTGATAAT
CTCATGACCAAAATCCCTTAACGTGAGTTTTCGTTCCACTGAGCGTCAGACCCCGTAGAAAAGATCAAAG
GATCTTCTTGAGATCCTTTTTTTCTGCGCGTAATCTGCTGCTTGCAAACAAAAAAACCACCGCTACCAGC
GGTGGTTTGTTTGCCGGATCAAGAGCTACCAACTCTTTTTCCGAAGGTAACTGGCTTCAGCAGAGCGCAG
ATACCAAATACTGTTCTTCTAGTGTAGCCGTAGTTAGGCCACCACTTCAAGAACTCTGTAGCACCGCCTA
CATACCTCGCTCTGCTAATCCTGTTACCAGTGGCTGCTGCCAGTGGCGATAAGTCGTGTCTTACCGGGTT
GGACTCAAGACGATAGTTACCGGATAAGGCGCAGCGGTCGGGCTGAACGGGGGGTTCGTGCACACAGCCC
AGCTTGGAGCGAACGACCTACACCGAACTGAGATACCTACAGCGTGAGCTATGAGAAAGCGCCACGCTTC
CCGAAGGGAGAAAGGCGGACAGGTATCCGGTAAGCGGCAGGGTCGGAACAGGAGAGCGCACGAGGGAGCT
TCCAGGGGGAAACGCCTGGTATCTTTATAGTCCTGTCGGGTTTCGCCACCTCTGACTTGAGCGTCGATTT
TTGTGATGCTCGTCAGGGGGGCGGAGCCTATGGAAAAACGCCAGCAACGCGGCCTTTTTACGGTTCCTGG
CCTTTTGCTGGCCTTTTGCTCACATGTTCTTTCCTGCGTTATCCCCTGATTCTGTGGATAACCGTATTAC
CGCCTTTGAGTGAGCTGATACCGCTCGCCGCAGCCGAACGACCGAGCGCAGCGAGTCAGTGAGCGAGGAA
GCGGAAGA
Features (pLannotate 1.2.2; 18 found; start..end, strand, type, name):
      1..93      +  CDS            lacI (fragment): lac repressor; lacI; The lac repressor binds to the lac operator to inhibit transcription in E. coli. This inhibition can be relieved by adding lactose or isopropyl-β-D-thiogalactopyranoside (IPTG).
    106..127     +  protein_bind   CAP binding site: CAP binding activates transcription in the presence of cAMP. E. coli catabolite activator protein
    142..172     +  promoter       lac promoter: promoter for the E. coli lac operon
    180..196     +  protein_bind   lac operator: The lac repressor binds to the lac operator to inhibit transcription in E. coli. This inhibition can be relieved by adding lactose or isopropyl-β-D-thiogalactopyranoside (IPTG). lac repressor encoded by lacI
    233..270     -  misc_feature   MCS (fragment): pUC18/19 multiple cloning site
    272..517     -  CDS            YO015_YEAST (fragment): Protein predicted: Swiss-Prot protein existence level 4. From Saccharomyces cerevisiae (strain ATCC 204508 / S288c) (Baker's yeast).
    566..2836    -  CDS            RTS1: 2A5D_YEAST - Also known as SCS1. Experimental evidence at protein level: Swiss-Prot protein existence level 1. Multicopy suppressor of ROX3 and HSP60. From Saccharomyces cerevisiae (strain ATCC 204508 / S288c) (Baker's yeast).
   3301..3633    -  CDS            YD391_YEAST (fragment): Experimental evidence at protein level: Swiss-Prot protein existence level 1. From Saccharomyces cerevisiae (strain ATCC 204508 / S288c) (Baker's yeast).
   3655..3812    +  CDS            lacZα (fragment): LacZα fragment of β-galactosidase; lacZ fragment
   3818..3868    -  misc_feature   bom (fragment): basis of mobility region from pBR322
   3875..3958    +  CDS            RAF1 (fragment): RAF_YEAST - Experimental evidence at transcript level: Swiss-Prot protein existence level 2. Antagonizes transcriptional repression of recombinase FLP by REP1-REP2. May play a role in plasmid partitioning. From Saccharomyces cerevisiae (strain ATCC 204508 / S288c) (Baker's yeast).
   4112..5458    -  rep_origin     2μ ori: yeast 2μ plasmid origin of replication
   5463..5479    -  promoter       tet promoter (fragment): E. coli promoter for tetracycline efflux protein gene
   5599..6690    -  CDS            LEU2: LEU3_YEAST - Experimental evidence at protein level: Swiss-Prot protein existence level 1. Catalyzes the oxidation of 3-carboxy-2-hydroxy-4- methylpentanoate (3-isopropylmalate) to 3-carboxy-4-methyl-2- oxopentanoate. The product decarboxylates to 4-methyl-2 oxopentanoate. From Saccharomyces cerevisiae (strain ATCC 204508 / S288c) (Baker's yeast).
   6691..7096    -  promoter       LEU2 promoter: S. cerevisiae LEU2
   7202..7306    +  promoter       AmpR promoter: bla
   7307..8167    +  CDS            AmpR: β-lactamase; bla; confers resistance to ampicillin, carbenicillin, and related antibiotics
   8338..8926    +  rep_origin     ori: high-copy-number ColE1/pMB1/pBR322/pUC origin of replication
