>Addgene plasmid #8626 | YEplac181-RTS1 | analyzer sequence | sequence record 6719
GCGCCCAATACGCAAACCGCCTCTCCCCGCGCGTTGGCCGATTCATTAATGCAGCTGGCACGACAGGTTT
CCCGACTGGAAAGCGGGCAGTGAGCGCAACGCAATTAATGTGAGTTAGCTCACTCATTAGGCACCCCAGG
CTTTACACTTTATGCTTCCGGCTCGTATGTTGTGTGGAATTGTGAGCGGATAACAATTTCACACAGGAAA
CAGCTATGACCATGATTACGCCAAGCTTGCATGCCTGCAGGTCGACTCTAGAGGATCCCCTCGAAGATAT
ATTTGGAGAAAAGTATAGAAATAATAAAATGAAGACACATCGATTGAAGTATGCTCAAATGATGAGAAAA
AGAGACCTTTATCTCAGGCCACAAACAACCATTGTCCAAGTGGCTTATCTTTGCTATAGTTTTGTTCGAA
TATTCGGGGATTCTATCTTTGGTTTCTTCAACAAGTTGACCCCATTTACCAGTTCTTTTTTGCTCTTCAT
ATACTGCTGCTCTTTTGAAATGTGGCATGCCCTAAACTTCCTCACTTCTTCGAGCTTGTAATGAATTGCT
GTTTCACTGTATCTCGCTGTCACAATCATTTTCGTTCTCTTCATTTAATGTGTTATTCTCACTTGCTGTG
TTGAAACTGTTTCTTAATTCTGGGTTTTTGATTGTGTATTGGTCCTTATCATTGTTAATCCTTAGATTTT
TTACATATTCTTCAAGTTTGCTCCAATTTTCTTCACGTTGCACCTTACGCTGTTGAGTTTCTTTTACACT
TGATAAGTACAATGCATTACAGTTTTCGTACAATACTGGGTTTGTTTCCAGAAAAATTTTCAATGCCTTG
AATGCCATAGCATGAATTGCCCTATTCCACGAACCAGAATTGATTGCTTGCTCAACAAGCATGTAAGGGT
CTGAAATGCTATCTTCGCCATTTGCTGTATCTAGCTCTAACTGAGAAGTTAATTCATATAATGCAGGAAA
TATAATGGGTAGGATGACTTCGGCATTTTCGATACATAAGTTTAAGAAATATTCATTATTCCAATAACTT
AAAACCTTTTCCGCCACTTGGAAATGTGGAGAAGAAATACACTTAGCTAATTGAACAAATAACGGAACTT
CTACTTTAATAAATTCCAGCGGTTCGATCACTTCAAAAATATCCTCGATTTCATTTAGAAACATTATCTC
TTTTGTGGAATTTATTTTTGGCCAATAACGCAGTAAGCCCATAACTACCTCTTCGGTTAATAAAGGATCT
TTTTCGAGAAATTGAACGATACAGTAAGCCAACTGAGGGTGGTATAATGATAAACAACGGACCTTGTGTA
ATGGTATCAATATCCTCACCAAGAAAACCTTGTGCTCTTCCTTTAATGGAAGTGCAAATCCATTAATTAT
GGAACCCAAAATTTCTAACAATTCTGCCACACCGTTAAACTTCTCAGTCTCATAAATAAATTGCAAAAAA
ATATTATTCATCGACCGACGAATAAAGCTTCTTAATGATAAGAACTTCCCATATATTCTATGCAGTGTCG
TTTTCAAACAGTCTCTTTCTCTGATATCTTCGCTATCAAATAATTCCAGTAACTTTAAAATAAAGTCCTG
ATCAATATATTGTTTAGCAATCTGATGATTGAAATCAGGACTTTCCACAAACCTTAAAAAGAATTCGTAA
ACAGCTTGCATATGAGGCCAGGCTAGTTCGTTAACAGGTTCATCTTCATCTGGGTCATAAATGTCACCAA
CTGGATTTACTGGTGGTGGAATAGGTCTAAACAGATTGATTTTGAACATGTTCACCACATGAGCGTACAT
CTCATTCGTGTAAGTGAACCTATTTGTTACAAGGAATTCTATTAGCTCATCTAAGGTGCTTCTTTTAATC
TCTTTACCTTGAATGTCAAAACTTGGATCATTAAAGTCAAACATAGTGTTACACTGGTCAACTTTGGCAA
TGAACAAAGGGATTCTTTCTTCAGGAGAAACTTCATTAAAATTTGGCAATTTCGTTAATGGCGTATATCT
AGATGGCTCGAATCTAGATGAAGAATGACGTTGGGGAGTCTTAATTAACTCTAAATCTGTGTCAGGGTTA
AGTTTTGTGGGTGTTGGTAGTCTCTCAAATGAGTGTGATGATCTCGGAATGTCGATACTTTGTGAGGAGG
CGTGGTTTGCATCCTGAGTATTACTAGTATTAATATTCATATTGTTATTATTACTATTACCATTTTCTAC
ATCAGAAGAAACTGCTGTACCTGAAGCATTTGAAATGGGAGATGATGGAACAGCGGATACTGCCCCCAGC
AAAGTAGGATGTGCATGATCTTCACCAGAAGTGCTTTTGTCGTCCTTAGTAACAGTGAGTACTGGAGTGG
GGTTCATTATAGCGGCAGATGATGAAGAAGATCCTTGCTTTTGAGATTGTGATGGCTGTTGCGATTGTTT
GGACTGTTCTTGTCCTTTTCTTGAACTTGTTTTCTTTGTGGAGCTTGAACCGGAGCGACTGACACTTGAA
CTTCTACTGCTACTGCTGCTGGAAGAAGGGGTCGTCGCTGTTTTTGTTTTTGATGTAGAGCTACTATGAT
GCTTCCCTTGCGAGGGAACACTACCAGATTGCTTGCCCTTCTCAGTTGTAGACTTTGATCCGGTACTGCT
GGCAGAACTGTGAGTAGTCCCGTGGGAAGAGCTACTAGCCGAAGCGGGCTTCTTTGATGTGGATGAGGTA
GTGGAACTTTTTTCTTTTTCCTTCTCTTTGTCCTTCTTTTTACTGCTTGAAGAAGAAGAAGACCCGGTGG
TCTTCTTTATTAATCTTTGCTTGAAACCACGCATCATATTGAAAGTGGATGTTCGAAAATAGCACGTGCC
TATTGATCTTAATAAGTAGAACTTTTATACAAAATAAAAAAGCCAGTTAAAGACGGTATTGAGGTGAACA
GGTATATGGAGAAGGGTTTATATTTTTATCTAACAAAAAAAGGAAAAAAAAGCAAAATCGAGGGGGGAAG
GAAATGAAACCCAAAATACTTACGGCGACGATGGTTTATCCTTGAAATGAAGAGTTTTCCAATGAAGAAA
CGAGACGTATTGACATGCCTACCAATTGAAGTGGAAAACAAAGCGTAGTTTCACATACTCTTTGATAATC
AATTGTCTGATACTTTTTTTTTTCCTTTCTCGCAGCCGGGATAGGGGGTTGTGACCCGGCAAAAAATGTT
GGTCTAAGTTTTATTGTTGCTATATGCTCCATACATACAATAAATGTCTATAAAATTTTTAGAAGAAAAT
CAGGCGTGAAAGATGGTGTCTGCATCTTTGTGGTAGAGCATCAAGTAGGCCGTGAATCCCTTCCCCTGCG
GATCGGGTTCTCCTTTGGAGTTCACTTCTCCAACCCCGAACTGAAACACCAAATAGGTTTTGAAACCGAA
ATATTCGTACACAGATCTTGCGTGCTCCGAAATAGCCTCGAGAGCAAGGGCGCAATTGGCCTTGTCTGCT
TTGGTTTTATATTTTTCGAGTATTTTTCTGACTGAACCTCTAATTTCGGGATGGCTAGGATCTTTTCCGA
TGGCATAAAGGTAGTAATAGTCCATTCCCAGAGGCATGACTTCGTGCTTCCTCACAGTCAAGTCGTGAAA
AGGGTACCGAGCTCGAATTCACTGGCCGTCGTTTTACAACGTCGTGACTGGGAAAACCCTGGCGTTACCC
AACTTAATCGCCTTGCAGCACATCCCCCTTTCGCCAGCTGGCGTAATAGCGAAGAGGCCCGCACCGATCG
CCCTTCCCAACAGTTGCGCAGCCTGAATGGCGAATGGCGCCTGATGCGGTATTTTCTCCTTACGCATCTG
TGCGGTATTTCACACCGCATATATCGGATCGTACTTGTTACCCATCATTGAATTTTGAACATCCGAACCT
GGGAGTTTTCCCTGAAACAGATAGTATATTTGAACCTGTATAATAATATATAGTCTAGCGCTTTACGGAA
GACAATGTATGTATTTCGGTTCCTGGAGAAACTATTGCATCTATTGCATAGGTAATCTTGCACGTCGCAT
CCCCGGTTCATTTTCTGCGTTTCCATCTTGCACTTCAATAGCATATCTTTGTTAACGAAGCATCTGTGCT
TCATTTTGTAGAACAAAAATGCAACGCGAGAGCGCTAATTTTTCAAACAAAGAATCTGAGCTGCATTTTT
ACAGAACAGAAATGCAACGCGAAAGCGCTATTTTACCAACGAAGAATCTGTGCTTCATTTTTGTAAAACA
AAAATGCAACGCGAGAGCGCTAATTTTTCAAACAAAGAATCTGAGCTGCATTTTTACAGAACAGAAATGC
AACGCGAGAGCGCTATTTTACCAACAAAGAATCTATACTTCTTTTTTGTTCTACAAAAATGCATCCCGAG
AGCGCTATTTTTCTAACAAAGCATCTTAGATTACTTTTTTTCTCCTTTGTGCGCTCTATAATGCAGTCTC
TTGATAACTTTTTGCACTGTAGGTCCGTTAAGGTTAGAAGAAGGCTACTTTGGTGTCTATTTTCTCTTCC
ATAAAAAAAGCCTGACTCCACTTCCCGCGTTTACTGATTACTAGCGAAGCTGCGGGTGCATTTTTTCAAG
ATAAAGGCATCCCCGATTATATTCTATACCGATGTGGATTGCGCATACTTTGTGAACAGAAAGTGATAGC
GTTGATGATTCTTCATTGGTCAGAAAATTATGAACGGTTTCTTCTATTTTGTCTCTATATACTACGTATA
GGAAATGTTTACATTTTCGTATTGTTTTCGATTCACTCTATGAATAGTTCTTACTACAATTTTTTTGTCT
AAAGAGTAATACTAGAGATAAACATAAAAAATGTAGAGGTCGAGTTTAGATGCAAGTTCAAGGAGCGAAA
GGTGGATGGGTAGGTTATATAGGGATATAGCACAGAGATATATAGCAAAGAGATACTTTTGAGCAATGTT
TGTGGAAGCGGTATTCGCAATATTTTAGTAGCTCGTTACAGTCCGGTGCGTTTTTGGTTTTTTGAAAGTG
CGTCTTCAGAGCGCTTTTGGTTTTCAAAAGCGCTCTGAAGTTCCTATACTTTCTAGCTAGAGAATAGGAA
CTTCGGAATAGGAACTTCAAAGCGTTTCCGAAAACGAGCGCTTCCGAAAATGCAACGCGAGCTGCGCACA
TACAGCTCACTGTTCACGTCGCACCTATATCTGCGTGTTGCCTGTATATATATATACATGAGAAGAACGG
CATAGTGCGTGTTTATGCTTAAATGCGTACTTATATGCGTCTATTTATGTAGGATGAAAGGTAGTCTAGT
ACCTCCTGTGATATTATCCCATTCCATGCGGGGTATCGTATGCTTCCTTCAGCACTACCCTTTAGCTGTT
CTATATGCTGCCACTCCTCAATTGGATTAGTCTCATCCTTCAATGCTATCATTTCCTTTGATATTGGATC
GATCCGATGATAAGCTGTCAAACATGAGAATTAATTCTACCCTATGAACATATTCCATTTTGTAATTTCG
TGTCGTTTCTATTATGAATTTCATTTATAAAGTTTATGTACAAATATCATAAAAAAAGAGAATCTTTTTA
AGCAAGGATTTTCTTAACTTCTTCGGCGACAGCATCACCGACTTCGGTGGTACTGTTGGAACCACCTAAA
TCACCAGTTCTGATACCTGCATCCAAAACCTTTTTAACTGCATCTTCAATGGCCTTACCTTCTTCAGGCA
AGTTCAATGACAATTTCAACATCATTGCAGCAGACAAGATAGTGGCGATAGGGTCAACCTTATTCTTTGG
CAAATCTGGAGCAGAACCGTGGCATGGTTCGTACAAACCAAATGCGGTGTTCTTGTCTGGCAAAGAGGCC
AAGGACGCAGATGGCAACAAACCCAAGGAACCTGGGATAACGGAGGCTTCATCGGAGATGATATCACCAA
ACATGTTGCTGGTGATTATAATACCATTTAGGTGGGTTGGGTTCTTAACTAGGATCATGGCGGCAGAATC
AATCAATTGATGTTGAACCTTCAATGTAGGAAATTCGTTCTTGATGGTTTCCTCCACAGTTTTTCTCCAT
AATCTTGAAGAGGCCAAAACATTAGCTTTATCCAAGGACCAAATAGGCAATGGTGGCTCATGTTGTAGGG
CCATGAAAGCGGCCATTCTTGTGATTCTTTGCACTTCTGGAACGGTGTATTGTTCACTATCCCAAGCGAC
ACCATCACCATCGTCTTCCTTTCTCTTACCAAAGTAAATACCTCCCACTAATTCTCTGACAACAACGAAG
TCAGTACCTTTAGCAAATTGTGGCTTGATTGGAGATAAGTCTAAAAGAGAGTCGGATGCAAAGTTACATG
GTCTTAAGTTGGCGTACAATTGAAGTTCTTTACGGATTTTTAGTAAACCTTGTTCAGGTCTAACACTACC
TGTACCCCATTTAGGACCACCCACAGCACCTAACAAAACGGCATCAACCTTCTTGGAGGCTTCCAGCGCC
TCATCTGGAAGTGGGACACCTGTAGCATCGATAGCAGCACCACCAATTAAATGATTTTCGAAATCGAACT
TGACATTGGAACGAACATCAGAAATAGCTTTAAGAACCTTAATGGCTTCGGCTGTGATCTTGACCAACGT
GGTCACCTGGCAAAACGACGATCTTCTTAGGGGCAGACATAGGGGCAGACATTAGAATGTATATCCTTGA
AATATATATATATATTGCTGAAATGTAAAAGGTAAGAAAAGTTAGAATAAGACGATTGCTAACCACCTAT
TGGAAAAAACAATAGGTCCTTAAATAATATTGTCAACTTCAAGTATTGTGATGCAAGCATTTAGTCATGA
ACGCTTCTCTATTCTATATGAAAAGCCGGTTCCGGCCTCTCACCTTTCCTTTTTCTCCCAATTTTTCAGT
TGAAAAAGGTATATGCGCGGCGACCTCTGAAATTAACAAAAAATTTCCAGTCATCGAATTTGTCTGTGCG
ATAGCGCCCCTGTGTGTTCTCGTTATGTTGAGGAAAAAAATAATGGTTGCTAAGAGATTCGAACTCTTGC
ATCTTACGATACCTGAGTATTCCCACAGTTAATTCTTGAAGACGAAAGGGCCTCGTGATACGCCTATTTT
TATAGGTTAATGTCATGATAATAATGGTTTCTTAGACGTCAGGTGGCACTTTTCGGGGAAATGTGCGCGG
AACCCCTATTTGTTTATTTTTCTAAATACATTCAAATATGTATCCGCTCATGAGACAATAACCCTGATAA
ATGCTTCAATAATATTGAAAAAGGAAGAGTATGAGTATTCAACATTTCCGTGTCGCCCTTATTCCCTTTT
TTGCGGCATTTTGCCTTCCTGTTTTTGCTCACCCAGAAACGCTGGTGAAAGTAAAAGATGCTGAAGATCA
GTTGGGTGCACGAGTGGGTTACATCGAACTGGATCTCAACAGCGGTAAGATCCTTGAGAGTTTTCGCCCC
GAAGAACGTTTTCCAATGATGAGCACTTTTAAAGTTCTGCTATGTGGCGCGGTATTATCCCGTATTGACG
CCGGGCAAGAGCAACTCGGTCGCCGCATACACTATTCTCAGAATGACTTGGTTGAGTACTCACCAGTCAC
AGAAAAGCATCTTACGGATGGCATGACAGTAAGAGAATTATGCAGTGCTGCCATAACCATGAGTGATAAC
ACTGCGGCCAACTTACTTCTGACAACGATCGGAGGACCGAAGGAGCTAACCGCTTTTTTGCACAACATGG
GGGATCATGTAACTCGCCTTGATCGTTGGGAACCGGAGCTGAATGAAGCCATACCAAACGACGAGCGTGA
CACCACGATGCCTGTAGCAATGGCAACAACGTTGCGCAAACTATTAACTGGCGAACTACTTACTCTAGCT
TCCCGGCAACAATTAATAGACTGGATGGAGGCGGATAAAGTTGCAGGACCACTTCTGCGCTCGGCCCTTC
CGGCTGGCTGGTTTATTGCTGATAAATCTGGAGCCGGTGAGCGTGGGTCTCGCGGTATCATTGCAGCACT
GGGGCCAGATGGTAAGCCCTCCCGTATCGTAGTTATCTACACGACGGGGAGTCAGGCAACTATGGATGAA
CGAAATAGACAGATCGCTGAGATAGGTGCCTCACTGATTAAGCATTGGTAACTGTCAGACCAAGTTTACT
CATATATACTTTAGATTGATTTAAAACTTCATTTTTAATTTAAAAGGATCTAGGTGAAGATCCTTTTTGA
TAATCTCATGACCAAAATCCCTTAACGTGAGTTTTCGTTCCACTGAGCGTCAGACCCCGTAGAAAAGATC
AAAGGATCTTCTTGAGATCCTTTTTTTCTGCGCGTAATCTGCTGCTTGCAAACAAAAAAACCACCGCTAC
CAGCGGTGGTTTGTTTGCCGGATCAAGAGCTACCAACTCTTTTTCCGAAGGTAACTGGCTTCAGCAGAGC
GCAGATACCAAATACTGTCCTTCTAGTGTAGCCGTAGTTAGGCCACCACTTCAAGAACTCTGTAGCACCG
CCTACATACCTCGCTCTGCTAATCCTGTTACCAGTGGCTGCTGCCAGTGGCGATAAGTCGTGTCTTACCG
GGTTGGACTCAAGACGATAGTTACCGGATAAGGCGCAGCGGTCGGGCTGAACGGGGGGTTCGTGCACACA
GCCCAGCTTGGAGCGAACGACCTACACCGAACTGAGATACCTACAGCGTGAGCTATGAGAAAGCGCCACG
CTTCCCGAAGGGAGAAAGGCGGACAGGTATCCGGTAAGCGGCAGGGTCGGAACAGGAGAGCGCACGAGGG
AGCTTCCAGGGGGAAACGCCTGGTATCTTTATAGTCCTGTCGGGTTTCGCCACCTCTGACTTGAGCGTCG
ATTTTTGTGATGCTCGTCAGGGGGGCGGAGCCTATGGAAAAACGCCAGCAACGCGGCCTTTTTACGGTTC
CTGGCCTTTTGCTGGCCTTTTGCTCACATGTTCTTTCCTGCGTTATCCCCTGATTCTGTGGATAACCGTA
TTACCGCCTTTGAGTGAGCTGATACCGCTCGCCGCAGCCGAACGACCGAGCGCAGCGAGTCAGTGAGCGA
GGAAGCGGAAGA
Features (pLannotate 1.2.2; 18 found; start..end, strand, type, name):
      1..93      +  CDS            lacI (fragment): lac repressor; lacI; The lac repressor binds to the lac operator to inhibit transcription in E. coli. This inhibition can be relieved by adding lactose or isopropyl-β-D-thiogalactopyranoside (IPTG).
    106..127     +  protein_bind   CAP binding site: CAP binding activates transcription in the presence of cAMP. E. coli catabolite activator protein
    142..172     +  promoter       lac promoter: promoter for the E. coli lac operon
    180..196     +  protein_bind   lac operator: The lac repressor binds to the lac operator to inhibit transcription in E. coli. This inhibition can be relieved by adding lactose or isopropyl-β-D-thiogalactopyranoside (IPTG). lac repressor encoded by lacI
    233..270     -  misc_feature   MCS (fragment): pUC18/19 multiple cloning site
    273..518     -  CDS            YO015_YEAST (fragment): Protein predicted: Swiss-Prot protein existence level 4. From Saccharomyces cerevisiae (strain ATCC 204508 / S288c) (Baker's yeast).
    567..2837    -  CDS            RTS1: 2A5D_YEAST - Also known as SCS1. Experimental evidence at protein level: Swiss-Prot protein existence level 1. Multicopy suppressor of ROX3 and HSP60. From Saccharomyces cerevisiae (strain ATCC 204508 / S288c) (Baker's yeast).
   3302..3634    -  CDS            YD391_YEAST (fragment): Experimental evidence at protein level: Swiss-Prot protein existence level 1. From Saccharomyces cerevisiae (strain ATCC 204508 / S288c) (Baker's yeast).
   3657..3814    +  CDS            lacZα (fragment): LacZα fragment of β-galactosidase; lacZ fragment
   3820..3872    -  misc_feature   bom (fragment): basis of mobility region from pBR322
   3868..3960    +  CDS            RAF1 (fragment): RAF_YEAST - Experimental evidence at transcript level: Swiss-Prot protein existence level 2. Antagonizes transcriptional repression of recombinase FLP by REP1-REP2. May play a role in plasmid partitioning. From Saccharomyces cerevisiae (strain ATCC 204508 / S288c) (Baker's yeast).
   4114..5460    -  rep_origin     2μ ori: yeast 2μ plasmid origin of replication
   5465..5481    -  promoter       tet promoter (fragment): E. coli promoter for tetracycline efflux protein gene
   5598..6690    -  CDS            LEU2: 3-isopropylmalate dehydrogenase, required for leucine biosynthesis; S. cerevisiae LEU2; yeast auxotrophic marker
   6709..7100    -  promoter       LEU2 promoter: S. cerevisiae LEU2
   7206..7310    +  promoter       AmpR promoter: bla
   7311..8171    +  CDS            AmpR: β-lactamase; bla; confers resistance to ampicillin, carbenicillin, and related antibiotics
   8342..8930    +  rep_origin     ori: high-copy-number ColE1/pMB1/pBR322/pUC origin of replication
