[The description below was written by a language model from this plasmid's Addgene catalogue record and pLannotate feature annotations shown in this document.]
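Description:
YEplac181-RTS1 is an E. coli–yeast shuttle plasmid of about 9.1 kb, built on the episomal multicopy vector YEplac181. In bacteria it replicates from a high-copy ColE1/pUC-type origin and is selected through the β-lactamase (AmpR) gene. In Saccharomyces cerevisiae it is maintained at high copy by the 2μ plasmid origin and selected by the LEU2 marker, expressed from its own promoter, which complements leucine auxotrophy in leu2 strains. The backbone also carries the pUC-style lac promoter/operator, polylinker and lacZα region. The lacZα region is interrupted by the insert, so only fragments of the polylinker and lacZα are annotated on either side.

The payload is a roughly 3.4 kb wild-type genomic fragment from budding yeast containing RTS1 (YOR014W, also known as SCS1), blunt-cloned into the SmaI site, which was destroyed at both junctions. The complete RTS1 open reading frame lies in reverse orientation relative to the lac promoter. It is flanked by several hundred base pairs of sequence on each side, including a partial match to the neighbouring predicted ORF YOR015W and a fragment annotated as another yeast protein. No heterologous yeast promoter or epitope tag is annotated. Expression therefore presumably depends on RTS1's native flanking regulatory sequences, although the record does not state this explicitly.

The two sequence records, a full NGS result and an analyzer sequence, differ by only a few nucleotides and give the same feature map. RTS1 is annotated as a multicopy suppressor of ROX3 and HSP60. The plasmid suits high-copy RTS1 dosage or complementation experiments in yeast, and the associated publication concerns genetic interactions of DST1, which encodes TFIIS.
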