Addgene plasmid #8626: YEplac181-RTS1
Depositing lab: Jeff Strathern. Depositing organization: National Cancer Institute (NCI). Publication: Genetic interactions of DST1 in Saccharomyces cerevisiae suggest a role of TFIIS in the initiation-elongation transition. Malagon F, Tong AH, Shafer BK, Strathern JN. Genetics 2004 Mar;166(3):1215-27. 10.1534/genetics.166.3.1215 PubMed 15082542.
Backbone
  Vector backbone: YEplac181
  Backbone size w/o insert (bp): 5741
  Vector type: Bacterial Expression, Yeast Expression
Growth in bacteria
  Bacterial resistance: Ampicillin, 100 μg/mL
  Growth temperature: 37°C
  Growth strain: DH5alpha
  Copy number: High Copy
Gene/Insert
  Gene/Insert name: RTS1
  Species: S. cerevisiae (budding yeast)
  Insert size (bp): 3369
  Mutation: Wild type
  Entrez Gene: RTS1 (a.k.a. YOR014W, SCS1)
  Cloning method: Restriction Enzyme; 5′ cloning site SmaI (destroyed during cloning); 3′ cloning site SmaI (destroyed during cloning)
  Sequencing primers: 5′ M13 foward
Terms and licenses: Academic/Nonprofit Terms; Industry Terms: Not Available to Industry
How to cite: YEplac181-RTS1 was a gift from Jeff Strathern (Addgene plasmid # 8626 ; http://n2t.net/addgene:8626 ; RRID:Addgene_8626)
